>Addgene plasmid #32823 | HA-AMOT p130 Y242A | addgene partial sequence | sequence record 39315 | CMV-F 5'-CGCAAATGGGCGGTAGGCGTG-3'
TAGCAGAGCTCTCTGGCTACTAGAGAACCCACTGCTTACTGGCTTATCGAAATTAATACGACTCACTATA
GGGAGACCCAAGCTTGCCATGGCCTACCCATACGATGTTCCTGACTATGCGGGCTATCCCTATGACGTCC
CGGACTATGCAGGATCCATGAGAAATTCTGACGAACAGCCAAGTGGAGGGACCACGGTATTGCAGCGTTT
GCTACAAGAGCAGCTTCGCTATGGCAATCCTAGTGAGAATCGCAGCCTGCTTGCCATACACCAGCAAGCC
ACAGGGAATGGCCCTCCTTTCCCCAGTGGCAGTGGGAACCCGGGCCCTCAGAGTGATGTGTTGAGTCCCC
AAGACCACCACCAACAGCTTGTGGCTCATGCTGCTCGACAAGAACCCCAGGGGCAGGAAATCCAGTCAGA
AAACCTCATCATGGAGAAGCAGCTGTCTCCTCGAATGCAAAATAATGAAGAACTCCCGACCTATGAAGAA
GCCAAGGTCCAGTCCCAGTACTTTCGGGGCCAACAGCATGCCAGTGTTGGAGCTGCCTTCTATGTCACTG
GAGTCACCAACCAGAAGATGAGGACTGAGGGACGCCCATCAGTTCAGCGGCTCAATCCTGGAAAGATGCA
CCAAGATGAGGGACTCAGAGACCTTAAGCAAGGGCATGTCCGTTCCTTGAGTGAACGACTAATGCAGATG
TCACTGGCCACCAGTGGAGTTAAGGCCCATCCACCTGTTACCAGTGCTCCCCTCTCCCCACCACAACCCA
ATGACCTCTACAAGAATCCCACAAGTTCCAGTGAATTCTACAA
