>Addgene plasmid #32823 | HA-AMOT p130 Y242A | addgene partial sequence | sequence record 39318 | hAMOT-F1 (5' TAAGGCCCATCCACCTGTTA 3')
TGACCTCTACAAGAATCCCACAAGTTCCAGTGAATTCTACAAGGCCCAAGGGCCACTTCCTAACCAGCAT
AGCCTGAAGGGCATGGAACACCGAGGCCCCCCACCAGAAGCTCCCTTCAAGGGCATGCCACCCCAATCTG
TAGTGTGCAAGCCCCAAGAGCCAGGGCACTTCTATAGTGAGCATCGCCTGAACCAGCCAGGGAGAACAGA
GGGGCAACTGATGAGGTATCAGCATCCCCCTGAGTATGGAGCAGCCAGGCCAGCGCAGGACATCTCATTG
CCATTGTCAGCCAGGAACTCGCAGCCTCACAGCCCTACTTCTTCTCTGACCTCTGGGGGGTCCTTGCCCT
TGCTACAATCTCCACCATCCACTAGATTGTCTCCTGCCCGACACCCCTTGGTCCCAAACCAGGGAGACCA
TTCAGCTCACCTGCCTAGGCCGCAGCAGCATTTCCTTCCTAATCAGGCTCACCAGGGGGATCATTACCGT
CTCTCCCAACCTGGCCTGAGTCAGCAGCAGCAGCAACAGCAGCAGCAGCACCATCATCACCATCACCACC
AACAACAGCAGCAGCAGCAGCCACAGCAGCAGCCAGGAGAAGCCTATTCAGCTATGCCTCGGGCTCAGCC
ATCCTCTGCTTCTTATCAGCCAGTGCCAGCAGACCCTTTTGCCATTGTTTCCAGAGCCCAGCAGATGGTT
GAGATCCTCTCAGACGAGAACCGGAACTTGAGGCAAGAGTTGGAAGGATGCTATGAGAAGGTGGCAAGAC
TGCAGAAGGTGGAGACAGAAATCCAGCGCGTCTCGGAGGCATATGAGAACCTCGTGAAGTCATCCTCC
