[The description below was written by a language model from this plasmid's Addgene catalogue record.]
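Description:
HA-AMOT p130 Y242A is a mammalian expression plasmid built on pcDNA3-HA, a lab-modified pcDNA3 derivative of about 5.4 kb (without insert) that supplies an N-terminal HA epitope tag. It is propagated in E. coli under ampicillin selection; the record lists the copy number as unknown and gives no feature table, so other backbone elements such as origins of replication or any mammalian selection marker are not documented here. The listed BGH reverse sequencing primer suggests that a bovine growth hormone polyadenylation region lies downstream of the insert, as is typical of pcDNA3-type vectors.

The payload is the human angiomotin (AMOT) cDNA encoding the p130 isoform, expressed from the strong constitutive CMV promoter as an HA-tagged fusion, which allows detection and immunoprecipitation with anti-HA antibodies after transfection. The insert carries two amino-acid changes. Y242A is the intended point mutation, replacing tyrosine 242 with alanine. E5D is a background substitution that the depositor notes is present in all of their AMOT p130 cDNAs and reports as having no effect on function. The insert was introduced by restriction cloning, but the sites used are not recorded.

The construct comes from work identifying angiomotin as a Hippo pathway component that inhibits the YAP oncoprotein. It is presumably used alongside the wild-type HA-AMOT p130 plasmid to test how this residue contributes to AMOT's activity in that context, although the record does not state the specific functional consequence of the Y242A change.
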