Addgene plasmid #32823: HA-AMOT p130 Y242A
Depositing lab: Kunliang Guan. Publication: Angiomotin is a novel Hippo pathway component that inhibits YAP oncoprotein. Zhao B, Li L, Lu Q, Wang LH, Liu CY, Lei Q, Guan KL. Genes Dev. 2011 Jan 1;25(1):51-63. 10.1101/gad.2000111 PubMed 21205866.
Backbone
  Vector backbone: pcDNA3-HA
  Backbone manufacturer: Guan lab
  Backbone size w/o insert (bp): 5400
  Vector type: Mammalian Expression
Growth in bacteria
  Bacterial resistance: Ampicillin, 100 μg/mL
  Growth temperature: 37°C
  Growth strain: DH5alpha
  Copy number: Unknown
Gene/Insert
  Gene/Insert name: AMOT p130
  Species: H. sapiens (human)
  Mutation: E5D, Y242A
  Entrez Gene: AMOT
  Promoter: CMV
  Tag / fusion protein: HA (N terminal on backbone)
  Cloning method: Restriction Enzyme; 5′ cloning site NA (unknown if destroyed); 3′ cloning site NA (unknown if destroyed)
  Sequencing primers: 5′ CMV-F; 3′ BGH-rev
Terms and licenses: Academic/Nonprofit Terms; Industry Terms: Not Available to Industry
Depositor comments: E5D is present in all Guan lab AMOT p130 cDNAs. According to the depositing lab, it has no effect on function.
How to cite: HA-AMOT p130 Y242A was a gift from Kunliang Guan (Addgene plasmid # 32823 ; http://n2t.net/addgene:32823 ; RRID:Addgene_32823)
